>Addgene plasmid #149629 | pBSV2G_P0526-sgRNAflaB | addgene full sequence | sequence record 311493 | Addgene NGS Result
ATGATTACGAATTCGAGCTCCTTGTTTTCAATGATAGGTTTTTTAGGTAGAGACTTGTAAGGGTTTGTTC
CTGGAATATAATTTTTAGGAATTTTCATATATTTTACTCCTATTTAACTAGCTAACCTATAATTCTATTA
TTTTTTTTGTTTTTATGCAATCAATATTGATATTTTGATTTTTTATGATTAGAATCATCATGAAAATTTA
AATTTCTGACTTGTTTTAGAGCTAGAAATAGCAAGTTAAAATAAGGCTAGTCCGTTATCAACTTGAAAAA
GTGGCACCGAGTCGGTGCTTTTTTTGAAGCTTGGCACTGGCCGTCGTTTTACAACGTCGTGACTGGGAAA
ACCCTGGCGTTACCCAACTTAATCGCCTTGCAGCACATCCCCCTTTCGCCAGCTGGCGTAATAGCGAAGA
GGCCCGCACCGATCGCCCTTCCCAACAGTTGCGCAGCCTGAATGGCGAATGGCGCGGCCGCCCTAGGTTA
ATACCCGAGCTTCAAGGAAGATTTCCTATTAAGGTTGAACTTAAGAGCTTAAGCATAGACGATTTGAAAA
AAATTTTAAAACAAACAAAAAATTCTTTAATAAAACAATATGTTGCGATGTTTAAGGTTTATGATTTAGA
TTTAAAGTTTAGTGAGGAAGCTATAGATAGAATTGCAGAGCTTACTTTTAATATGAATCTTGAGAGTGAA
AATCTTGGTGCCAGAAGACTTCACGGTGTTATGGAAATAGTGCTTGCAGATCTTTTTTTTGAAGTGCCTG
GCAGTAAGTTGAAAAAATTTGAAATAAACTTGGACTATGTTAATAAAAAAATACAAATTAACGAACAAAA
AGATTTGAATTATTATATAATTTAGTTAAAAGCAATTTTAAATGAGGGAGGTTTCCATATGTTACGCAGC
AGCAACGATGTTACGCAGCAGGGCAGTCGCCCTAAAACAAAGTTAGGTGGCTCAAGTATGGGCATCATTC
GCACATGTAGGCTCGGCCCTGACCAAGTCAAATCCATGCGGGCTGCTCTTGATCTTTTCGGTCGTGAGTT
CGGAGACGTAGCCACCTACTCCCAACATCAGCCGGACTCCGATTACCTCGGGAACTTGCTCCGTAGTAAG
ACATTCATCGCGCTTGCTGCCTTCGACCAAGAAGCGGTTGTTGGCGCTCTCGCGGCTTACGTTCTGCCCA
AGTTTGAGCAGCCGCGTAGTGAGATCTATATCTATGATCTCGCAGTCTCCGGCGAGCACCGGAGGCAGGG
CATTGCCACCGCGCTCATCAATCTCCTCAAGCATGAGGCCAACGCGCTTGGTGCTTATGTGATCTACGTG
CAAGCAGATTACGGTGACGATCCCGCAGTGGCTCTCTATACAAAGTTGGGCATACGGGAAGAAGTGATGC
ACTTTGATATCGACCCAAGTACCGCCACCTAACAATTCGTTCAAGCCGAGATCGGCTTACGCGTCCAAAA
TCCCTTAACGTGAGTTTTCGTTCCACTGAGCGTCAGACCCCGTAGAAAAGATCAAAGGATCTTCTTGAGA
TCCTTTTTTTCTGCGCGTAATCTGCTGCTTGCAAACAAAAAAACCACCGCTACCAGCGGTGGTTTGTTTG
CCGGATCAAGAGCTACCAACTCTTTTTCCGAAGGTAACTGGCTTCAGCAGAGCGCAGATACCAAATACTG
TTCTTCTAGTGTAGCCGTAGTTAGGCCACCACTTCAAGAACTCTGTAGCACCGCCTACATACCTCGCTCT
GCTAATCCTGTTACCAGTGGCTGCTGCCAGTGGCGATAAGTCGTGTCTTACCGGGTTGGACTCAAGACGA
TAGTTACCGGATAAGGCGCAGCGGTCGGGCTGAACGGGGGGTTCGTGCACACAGCCCAGCTTGGAGCGAA
CGACCTACACCGAACTGAGATACCTACAGCGTGAGCTATGAGAAAGCGCCACGCTTCCCGAAGGGAGAAA
GGCGGACAGGTATCCGGTAAGCGGCAGGGTCGGAACAGGAGAGCGCACGAGGGAGCTTCCAGGGGGAAAC
GCCTGGTATCTTTATAGTCCTGTCGGGTTTCGCCACCTCTGACTTGAGCGTCGATTTTTGTGATGCTCGT
CAGGGGGGCGGAGCCTATGGAAAAACGCCAGCAACGCGGCCTTTTTACGGTTCCTGGCCTTTTGCTGGCC
TTTTGCTCACATGTTCTTTCCTGCACTAGATCCCCGGCAAGTTCATCCTTAGGGTTTTCATATCTCTTAA
AAAGTCAATTTCTGCTTGATTAATTTCTTGTGGATTATTGTTTTTGCGGTTTTTCATTTTTTATCTCCTT
GAGTATTGAATTTTTTCTTATATATAAAATATAGCAAAAACTATTTTTGCCAACTTTTTTACAAAAAATT
TTTTATTAAAACACTTAGGGCTTTGCTAAATTCTCTTTTAAAAGAACTTAGTAAAGCCCTATGGATTTAA
GAACTGATTATACTTACGTAGTAAAAATACTACAGATATTAATAGTATAGACCATATCAAAATCATAATC
AATTTATATTTATCTAAAATTGTGGTCCATACAAAATACAAAAAAATTAGGTTTTTCTAAATTCTATTTT
AAAAGAACTTAGTAACACCTAATCTCTAAATTACTTACAAAATTCTAAAATTAGATTTTTAGTTCTTCAT
ATTTCTTTAAAAGTTTTTTAAGAAAATCTTTTTGATTTTCAAAAATTTCATGCATCATAAAACTAGTAAA
TTTGGATTTTTTTTTGTAAAAATCATAACTTTCTTGGGTTTTAAGTTGAAATCTTAATGGTTTTATTGGA
TTTTGCCTAGATTTTTTTAACGCCGGACTTTCTTTATCTTTTATAAAATTATAAGAATTTTTAATACCAT
TTTCTATTAAATAATCTTCTTTTATAAGCCCCTCTTGCAGTGCAGTTGCTAATCTTAAATACTTATACGC
TTGAGTTTTTGCTACATCAAAGTCTTTTATAAAATCAAGAAAAGTTTTATAACCATCAAATTTATAATAT
TGATTATCTTTTATTTCTTTTAAAATTTTAATATTTTCCACCCTGTGGAATATTTCTTTTTTGAAATTGT
CATTTAACTTTTCCTTTAGTGTCTTGTAATAAGAAATTTTACTTTCATTAATCATTAAATTTTGTTCAAC
ATAAGTATCTATCTTTTTTGTTAAAACTTTAACAACACGTTTTTTTTCCATAAAAATTTTCCTTTATTTT
TGCAACATTTTCCTTAATTGATATAATTGTTACTATTTTAGATTTTTTAATATCCACTTAAGAATTAATC
CCTCACTAGAATATTTTTTATTATAGAATTCATATACATGTTTTTCTAAATCTATAAATTTATCAACAAT
TGCTTTATTATAGGGTGTATCTATCTTTTCTTTTCTTAATAATCGTCTCATATTCTTTAAATAACAACAA
ACACTGCCGGTTTTAAACCTAAATTCTATGTAATATATTTTTGAAAAAGTATATACATTTTCAACCCCGT
TTATTTCATACTTTACAAAAACATTATTTATTGGTTTTCTATAACCATAGTAAATGCCTAAAAATTTGTC
CCCGTCTTTCATAGGATATAGATAAAGTTTTTGAATCTCTGATTTATCTAATAATTTTTCAAAAAAAATT
ATACACCGCTTTTGTTTGTTACTAACTACTCTATGCAATGCCTTTAATATTTTTGTGTGATATATATTTT
TATCACCTTTTTTTTCTTTCAGCAGGAAGATACTTTCTTTTGGAAATTTAATTTTTTGTTCATTTATTCT
TGCAGCCTTAAGTCCGATTTTCATATTTAATCCTTATATAGCCTTTCTATTTAATTCTTTTAAACTCAAT
AAACTTTTTTGGTTTTTCATTAGTTCTAATAATTCGCAATAATATGTGCAAAACACTTTATTGTATTCTA
TTTTCTTTTGGTTATTCAAATATTCTTTTATAATTGGCTTTAGAAGTTCAATATTTACTTCTTTTTTTAG
TTGTTCAATAAGGATATTGAAAATGTTTGTTTTTAAATCTTGATAATTTTGTTGAGAATTTTCTTTTTTT
CTTTCAATTGACTTCTCTAATTTACGCTTTATATTGTTTAAATCGCTATATTTATGACTTTCAATAATAA
AATGAGGCTTAAATTTGTAATTTTCGTATATTTTTTGGAAACTTGTTTCTAATTGTTTAGAATTATATTC
ATTTTTTTCAAATTCTTTTTGAGTGTTGCATAGAATTTCCTTTAATTTTTCTTGTTTTTCTTTCATACAA
GATTTAGTAAAATGTATATTTTTATTTTTTAGTAATTTAATTTCTATTATTTTTATGATTTTAAGTATTT
TGATTATATTATCTTTATCAATATTTAAATTGAATAAAATTGTAAGAAAAATTGAAAGAATTTTTTTACA
TAAAAAGTTACATTTATTGAAGTAATTTCTTACTTGATACTTTTCTATTTCATTAATCTTTCTTTCTTCT
TTTATATTATTTTTATTATTTAAACACTCCTTTAAATCTACACTCCCATTTTTAGTAAATCTATCTTTAA
GGCCCCTTGAAACTCTATTTTGAAATCTTAAATCTTTTTTTTCTTGAAAGTATTTATAGATTTTTTGGTA
ACATTCTTTTTTTGAAAAATTAAGTTGATAGTATATTTCGGTCCCCAAATTTACCCCTAAGTGTTTGTGA
TAATTAGTTGTGACTTTAAATTCTTTTTCTAATTTGTAAAGGTAATTTTGCAGTGTTTTTAGTTTAACGG
GTGTTTGACTATTTCTTTTAAGGTTTTCATTAAAGTAATAGAGTATGTTTTTTTGTGTGTATTTCTTATA
TGTTTTATTTATGTACGCTAGTGTTGAGATAAGGACTACTAATTTATACTGTAATTTATTGTAGCAAGTT
GTGGTTTTACTGGTTTTGTTTATATTAGATAAGTTTTCCATTTATAGCTCCTTGAATACCGGATTTTTTA
TCTATAAAGTATATATATCACAATTTTGATTTAAAAGTAAATTCTTTTTTTAAAAATACAAAAATTTTTT
ATAAATTATATAGACCATGATATTGTATTAATACTAATTGATTTTAATTTAAGGTTGAACTAAAATAAAC
ATAGTTTTGTAGAAAATAATTTTTCATTATTTTGCTACTTGATATTGGATCGTAAAAATATTAGGGCTTT
ACAAAGTTCTTTTAAAAGAGAATTTAGTAAAGCCCTAAGTCTTTTAATAAAAAATTTTTTGTAAAAAAGT
TGGCAAAAATAGTTTTTGCTATATATTTATATATAAGAAAAAATTCAATACTCAAGGAGATAAAAAATGG
AAAACTTAAACAATAATCCACAAAAAATTAATCAAATAAATAAGCAAACTAATTTTATTGGTTTTGAAAA
TTTTATAGAACTTGATAATCAAGTTAATCAAACTAAAGAAAAAAGTAAATTAAGTAAGATAGGTAAGAAA
TTACCCGGAATAAGCAGTCAAGTCTAGTGCGGCCGCGCCCAATACGCAAACCGCCTCTCCCCGCGCGTTG
GCCGATTCATTAATGCAGCTGGCACGACAGGTTTCCCGACTGGAAAGCGGGCAGTGAGCGCAACGCAATT
AATGTGAGTTAGCTCACTCATTAGGCACCCCAGGCTTTACACTTTATGCTTCCGGCTCGTATGTTGTGTG
GAATTGTGAGCGGATAACAATTTCACACAGGAAACAGCTATGAC
Features (pLannotate 1.2.2; 10 found; start..end, strand, type, name):
    223..298     +  misc_RNA       gRNA scaffold: guide RNA scaffold for the Streptococcus pyogenes CRISPR/Cas9 system
    315..469     +  CDS            lacZα (fragment): LacZα fragment of β-galactosidase; lacZ fragment
    488..862     +  CDS            hslU (fragment): HSLU_BORBU - Protein inferred from homology: Swiss-Prot protein existence level 3. ATPase subunit of a proteasome-like degradation complex; this subunit has chaperone activity. The binding of ATP and its subsequent hydrolysis by HslU are essential for unfolding of protein substrates subsequently hydrolyzed by HslV. HslU recognizes the N-terminal part of its protein substrates and unfolds these before they are guided to HslV for hydrolysis. From Borrelia burgdorferi (strain ATCC 35210 / B31 / CIP 102532 / DSM 4680).
    899..1432    +  CDS            GmR: gentamycin acetyltransferase; aacC1; confers resistance to gentamycin
   1535..2123    +  rep_origin     ori: high-copy-number ColE1/pMB1/pBR322/pUC origin of replication
   3089..3105    -  promoter       ADH1 promoter (fragment): S. cerevisiae ADH1; promoter for alcohol dehydrogenase 1
   5495..5587    +  CDS            lacI (fragment): lac repressor; lacI; The lac repressor binds to the lac operator to inhibit transcription in E. coli. This inhibition can be relieved by adding lactose or isopropyl-β-D-thiogalactopyranoside (IPTG).
   5600..5621    +  protein_bind   CAP binding site: CAP binding activates transcription in the presence of cAMP. E. coli catabolite activator protein
   5636..5666    +  promoter       lac promoter: promoter for the E. coli lac operon
   5674..5690    +  protein_bind   lac operator: The lac repressor binds to the lac operator to inhibit transcription in E. coli. This inhibition can be relieved by adding lactose or isopropyl-β-D-thiogalactopyranoside (IPTG). lac repressor encoded by lacI
