[The description below was written by a language model from this plasmid's Addgene catalogue record and pLannotate feature annotations shown in this document.]
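Description:
pBSV2G_P0526-sgRNAflaB is a bacterial expression/CRISPR plasmid built on the pBSV2G_2 backbone and intended to express a single guide RNA against flaB in Borrelia burgdorferi. It belongs to a CRISPR interference platform for selective downregulation of gene expression in this spirochete. The sequenced record is 5,714 nt. For propagation in E. coli it carries a high-copy ColE1/pUC-type origin, and selection relies on a gentamicin acetyltransferase gene (aacC1). Immediately upstream of this marker the annotation reports a fragment matching B. burgdorferi hslU. This probably reflects Borrelia-derived sequence placed there to drive the resistance gene, but the record does not state its function. A large stretch after the E. coli origin carries no meaningful annotation. The only hit there is a 17-nt match to the yeast ADH1 promoter, which is almost certainly spurious. Shuttle vectors of this family would be expected to hold their Borrelia replication functions in such a region, although the feature table does not identify them.

The payload is a synthetic sgRNA cassette in which the P0526 promoter, named in the catalogue fields but not detected by the automated annotation, drives a flaB-targeting spacer fused to the Streptococcus pyogenes Cas9 guide RNA scaffold. The cassette sits within remnants of a lacZα cloning region, comprising a lacI fragment, CAP binding site, lac promoter and operator, and a partial lacZα coding sequence. No Cas9 or dCas9 gene is annotated, so the plasmid appears to supply only the guide, and the nuclease-dead effector needed for interference would have to come from elsewhere. It is used to direct knockdown of flaB in B. burgdorferi.
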