Addgene plasmid #149629: pBSV2G_P0526-sgRNAflaB
Purpose: flaB gRNA expression in B. burgdorferi
Depositing lab: Christine Jacobs-Wagner. Depositing organization: Yale University. Publication: A CRISPR interference platform for selective downregulation of gene expression in Borrelia burgdorferi. Takacs CN, Scott M, Chang Y, Kloos ZA, Irnov I, Rosa PA, Liu J, Jacobs-Wagner C. Appl Environ Microbiol. 2020 Nov 30. pii: AEM.02519-20. doi: 10.1128/AEM.02519-20. PubMed 33257311.
Backbone
  Vector backbone: pBSV2G_2
  Backbone manufacturer: CJW lab
  Vector type: Bacterial Expression, CRISPR
Growth in bacteria
  Bacterial resistance: Gentamicin, 10 μg/mL
  Growth temperature: 30°C
  Growth strain: DH5alpha
  Copy number: High Copy
Gene/Insert
  Gene/Insert name: sgRNAflaB
  gRNA/shRNA sequence: AAAATTTAAATTTCTGACTT
  Species: Synthetic
  Promoter: P0526
  Cloning method: Restriction Enzyme; 5′ cloning site Unknown (unknown if destroyed); 3′ cloning site Unknown (unknown if destroyed)
  Sequencing primers: 5′ Unknown
Terms and licenses: Academic/Nonprofit Terms; Industry Terms: Not Available to Industry
How to cite: pBSV2G_P0526-sgRNAflaB was a gift from Christine Jacobs-Wagner (Addgene plasmid # 149629 ; http://n2t.net/addgene:149629 ; RRID:Addgene_149629)
